>Addgene plasmid #56446 | EGFP-Talin-CW-18 | depositor partial sequence | sequence record 87338 | insert sequence
GACGTCAGATCCGCTAGCGCTACCGGTCGCCACCATGGTGAGCAAGGGCGAGGAGCTGTTCACCGGGGTG
GTGCCCATCCTGGTCGAGCTGGACGGCGACGTAAACGGCCACAAGTTCAGCGTGTCCGGCGAGGGCGAGG
GCGATGCCACCTACGGCAAGCTGACCCTGAAGTTCATCTGCACCACCGGCAAGCTGCCCGTGCCCTGGCC
CACCCTCGTGACCACCCTGACCTACGGCGTGCAGTGCTTCAGCCGCTACCCCGACCACATGAAGCAGCAC
GACTTCTTCAAGTCCGCCATGCCCGAAGGCTACGTCCAGGAGCGCACCATCTTCTTCAAGGACGACGGCA
ACTACAAGACCCGCGCCGAGGTGAAGTTCGAGGGCGACACCCTGGTGAACCGCATCGAGCTGAAGGGCAT
CGACTTCAAGGAGGACGGCAACATCCTGGGGCACAAGCTGGAGTACAACTACAACAGCCACAACGTCTAT
ATCATGGCCGACAAGCAGAAGAACGGCATCAAGGTGAACTTCAAGATCCGCCACAACATCGAGGACGGCA
GCGTGCAGCTCGCCGACCACTACCAGCAGAACACCCCCATCGGCGACGGCCCCGTGCTGCTGCCCGACAA
CCACTACCTGAGCACCCAGTCCGCCCTGAGCAAAGACCCCAACGAGAAGCGCGATCACATGGTCCTGCTG
GAGTTCGTGACCGCCGCCGGGATCACTCTCGGCATGGACGAGCTGTACAAGTCCGGACTCAGATCTCGAG
CTCAAGCTAGCTTCGAATTCGCAGAAGCTGCCACCATGGTTGCGCTTTCGCTGAAGATTAGCATTGGGAA
TGTGGTGAAGACGATGCAATTTGAGCCATCTACCATGGTGTACGACGCCTGCCGCATGATTCGTGAGCGG
ATCCCAGAGGCCCTGGCTGGCCCTCCCAACGACTTTGGGCTCTTTCTGTCAGATGATGACCCCAAAAAAG
GCATCTGGCTAGAGGCTGGGAAAGCTTTGGACTACTACATGCTCCGAAATGGGG
