>Addgene plasmid #56446 | EGFP-Talin-CW-18 | depositor partial sequence | sequence record 87339 | insert sequence 2
GGAGCCGCAGCCGCCATCGAGGCTGCAGCCAAGAAGCTGGAGCAGCTGAAGCCCAGGGCCAAACCCAAGG
AGGCGGATGAGTCCTTGAACTTTGAGGAACAAATCCTAGAAGCTGCCAAGTCCATCGCTGCAGCCACCAG
TGCACTGGTAAAGGCTGCGTCAGCAGCCCAGAGGGAGCTGGTGGCTCAAGGAAAGGTGGGCGCCATTCCA
GCCAATGCACTGGATGATGGGCAGTGGTCGCAGGGCCTCATTTCCGCTGCCCGTATGGTGGCTGCGGCCA
CCAACAATCTGTGTGAAGCAGCTAACGCAGCTGTCCAGGGCCATGCTAGCCAGGAGAAACTCATTTCCTC
AGCCAAGCAAGTAGCTGCCTCCACAGCTCAGCTCCTGGTAGCTTGCAAGGTCAAAGCAGATCAGGACTCT
GAGGCAATGAAACGGCTCCAGGCTGCTGGCAATGCAGTGAAGAGGGCCTCAGATAACCTGGTAAAGGCGG
CCCAGAAAGCTGCAGCCTTCGAAGACCAGGAGAATGAGACGGTGGTGGTGAAGGAGAAAATGGTTGGGGG
CATTGCCCAGATTATCGCAGCACAGGAAGAGATGCTTCGGAAGGAACGAGAGCTGGAAGAGGCTCGGAAA
AAGCTCGCCCAGATCCGGCAGCAGCAGTACAAGTTCTTGCCTTCAGAGCTTCGAGACGAGCACTAAAAAA
GCCCTGTGTATTTAATGCAGACCCAGCCCAGAGACTGTGCCTGCCACTACCAAAGCCTTCTGGGCTGCTC
AGGACC
