>Addgene plasmid #56446 | EGFP-Talin-CW-18 | addgene partial sequence | sequence record 131775 | EGFP-C 5'-CATGGTCCTGCTGGAGTTCGTG-3'
AGTCCGGACTCAGATCTCGAGCTCAAGCTAGCTTCGAATTCGCAGAAGCTGCCACCATGGTTGCGCTTTC
GCTGAAGATTAGCATTGGGAATGTGGTGAAGACGATGCAATTTGAGCCATCTACCATGGTGTACGACGCC
TGCCGCATGATTCGTGAGCGGATCCCAGAGGCCCTGGCTGGCCCTCCCAACGACTTTGGGCTCTTTCTGT
CAGATGATGACCCCAAAAAAGGCATCTGGCTAGAGGCTGGGAAAGCTTTGGACTACTACATGCTCCGAAA
TGGGGACACCATGGAGTACAGAAAAAAGCAGAGACCCCTGAAGATCCGGATGTTAGACGGAACGGTGAAG
ACTATCATGGTGGATGACTCCAAGACCGTCACAGACATGCTCATGACCATTTGTGCCCGAATTGGTATCA
CCAACCATGATGAGTATTCACTGGTTCGAGAGCTGATGGAAGAAAAGAAAGATGAGGGGACAGGGACCCT
GAGAAAAGACAAGACCCTACTGCGAGATGAAAAGAAGATGGAGAAGCTAAAGCAGAAGTTGCACACAGAC
GATGAGTTGAACTGGCTGGACCATGGGCGGACACTGAGGGAACAGGGAGTGGAAGAGCATGAGACGTTGC
TGCTGCGGAGAAAGTTCTTCTACTCAGACCAGAATGTGGATTCCCGAGACCCTGTACAGCTGAACCTTCT
CTATGTGCAGGCACGAGATGACATCCTGAATGGCTCCCATCCTGTCTCCTTTGACAAGGCCTGTGAATTT
GCAGGCTTCCAGTGCCAGATCCAGTTTGGACCTCACAATGAACAGAAGCACAAGGCTGGCTTCCTTGACC
TGAAGGACTTCCTGCC
