[The description below was written by a language model from this plasmid's Addgene catalogue record.]
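Description:
EGFP-Talin-CW-18 is a mammalian expression plasmid built on an EGFP fusion backbone of about 4.75 kb (excluding the insert). It encodes mouse (M. musculus) talin, listed in the record as "Talin CW", fused to enhanced green fluorescent protein. The EGFP tag is supplied by the backbone and sits at the N terminus of the talin sequence. Transcription of the fusion is driven by the CMV promoter, a strong constitutive promoter in most mammalian cell lines. The listed 3′ sequencing primer points to an SV40 polyadenylation signal downstream of the insert. The plasmid is maintained in E. coli at high copy number under kanamycin selection. A neomycin resistance marker allows G418 selection of transfected mammalian cells, so stable lines can be derived as well as transient expression. The record does not state the origin of replication, the cloning method, the linker between EGFP and talin, or what the "CW" and "18" in the name denote. No feature table is provided, so the exact boundaries of the talin insert cannot be confirmed.

The stated purpose is fluorescent labelling of focal adhesions. Talin is a cytoskeletal adaptor that links integrin cytoplasmic tails to actin, so the fusion is expected to concentrate at cell–matrix adhesion sites and act as a localization marker. With the recorded excitation of 488 nm and emission of 507 nm, it suits standard green-channel fluorescence microscopy. Typical applications include live-cell imaging of adhesion assembly, turnover and dynamics, alone or alongside spectrally distinct markers of other structures.
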