Addgene plasmid #56446: EGFP-Talin-CW-18
Purpose: Localization: Focal Adhesions, Excitation: 488, Emission: 507
Depositing lab: Michael Davidson. Depositing organization: Florida State University, Tallahassee.
Backbone
  Vector backbone: EGFP
  Backbone size w/o insert (bp): 4750
  Vector type: Mammalian Expression
  Selectable markers: Neomycin (select with G418)
Growth in bacteria
  Bacterial resistance: Kanamycin, 50 μg/mL
  Growth temperature: 37°C
  Growth strain: DH5alpha
  Copy number: High Copy
Gene/Insert
  Gene/Insert name: Talin CW (alt name: NM_011602.5)
  Species: M. musculus (mouse)
  Promoter: CMV
  Tag / fusion protein: EGFP (N terminal on backbone)
  Cloning method: Unknown
  Sequencing primers: 5′ CMV-F; 3′ SV40pA-R
Terms and licenses: Academic/Nonprofit Terms; Industry Terms
Depositor comments: . Excitation = 488; Emission = 507
How to cite: EGFP-Talin-CW-18 was a gift from Michael Davidson (Addgene plasmid # 56446 ; http://n2t.net/addgene:56446 ; RRID:Addgene_56446)
